>Addgene plasmid #180442 | pJA12 Mamu-A1*001:01 | addgene full sequence | sequence record 355627 | Addgene NGS Result
AGATCTCGATCCCGCGAAATTAATACGACTCACTATAGGGAGACCACAACGGTTTCCCTCTAGAAATAAT
TTTGTTTAACTTTAAGAAGGAGATATACATATGGGATCTCATTCAATGAAATATTTCTACACCTCCATGT
CCCGGCCCGGCCGCGGGCAGCCCCGCTTCATCGCCGTGGGCTACGTGGACGACACGCAGTTCGTGCGGTT
CGACAGCGACGCCGCGAGCCAAAGGATGGAGCCGCGGGCGCCGTGGGTGGAGCAGGAGGGTCCGGAGTAT
TGGGACCGGGAGACACGGAACATGAAGACCGAGACACAGAATGCCCCAGTGAACCTGCGGACCCTGCTCC
GCTACTACAACCAGAGCGAGGCCGGGTCTCACACCCTCCAGAGGATGGTTGGCTGCGACCTGGGGCCCGA
CGGGCGCCTCCTCCGCGGGTATGAACAGTACGCCTACGACGGCAAGGATTACATCGCCCTGAACGAGGAC
CTGCGCTCCTGGACCGCGGCGGACGTGGCGGCTCAGAACACCCAGCGCAAGTGGGAGGCGGCGGATGTGG
CGGAGAGCATGAGAGCCTACCTGGAGGGCCAGTGCGTGGAGTGGCTCCCCAGATACCTGGAGAAGGGGAA
GGAGACGCTGCAGCGCACGGACCCCCCCAAGACACATGTGACCCACCACCCCGTCTCTGACCATGAGGCC
ACCCTGAGGTGCTGGGCCCTGGGCTTCTACCCTGCGGAGATCACACTGACCTGGCAGCGGGATGGGGAGG
ACCAAACTCAGGACACGGAGCTCGTGGAGACCAGGCCTGCAGGAGATGGAACCTTCCAGAAGTGGGCGGC
TGTGGTGGTGCCTTCTGGAGAGGAGCAGAGATACACCTGTCATGTGCAGCATGAGGGTCTGCCCAAGCCC
CACACCCTGAAATGGGAGCCGTTTTCCCAGTCCGGATCCCTGCATCATATTCTGGATGCACAGAAAATGG
TGTGGAATCATCGTTAAAAGCTTGCGGCCGCACTCGAGCACCACCACCACCACCACTGAGATCCGGCTGC
TAACAAAGCCCGAAAGGAAGCTGAGTTGGCTGCTGCCACCGCTGAGCAATAACTAGCATAACCCCTTGGG
GCCTCTAAACGGGTCTTGAGGGGTTTTTTGCTGAAAGGAGGAACTATATCCGGATTGGCGAATGGG
[124 nt withheld, positions 1187-1310]
C
[91 nt withheld, positions 1312-1402]
A
[49 nt withheld, positions 1404-1452]
CCTTTGACGTTGGAGTCCACGTTCTTT
[37 nt withheld, positions 1480-1516]
ACCCTATCTCGGTCTATTCTTTTGATTTATAAGGGATTTTGCCGATTTCGGCCTATTGGTTAAAAAATGA
GCTGATTTAACAAAAATTTAACGCGAATTTTAACAAAATATTAACGCTTACAATTTAGGTGGCACTTTTC
GGGGAAATGTGCGCGGAACCCCTATTTGTTTATTTTTCTAAATACATTCAAATATGTATCCGCTCATGAG
ACAATAACCCTGATAAATGCTTCAATAATATTGAAAAAGGAAGAGTATGAGTATTCAACATTTCCGTGTC
GCCCTTATTCCCTTTTTTGCGGCATTTTGCCTTCCTGTTTTTGCTCACCCAGAAACGCTGGTGAAAGTAA
AAGATGCTGAAGATCAGTTGGGTGCACGAGTGGGTTACATCGAACTGGATCTCAACAGCGGTAAGATCCT
TGAGAGTTTTCGCCCCGAAGAACGTTTTCCAATGATGAGCACTTTTAAAGTTCTGCTATGTGGCGCGGTA
TTATCCCGTATTGACGCCGGGCAAGAGCAACTCGGTCGCCGCATACACTATTCTCAGAATGACTTGGTTG
AGTACTCACCAGTCACAGAAAAGCATCTTACGGATGGCATGACAGTAAGAGAATTATGCAGTGCTGCCAT
AACCATGAGTGATAACACTGCGGCCAACTTACTTCTGACAACGATCGGAGGACCGAAGGAGCTAACCGCT
TTTTTGCACAACATGGGGGATCATGTAACTCGCCTTGATCGTTGGGAACCGGAGCTGAATGAAGCCATAC
CAAACGACGAGCGTGACACCACGATGCCTGCAGCAATGGCAACAACGTTGCGCAAACTATTAACTGGCGA
ACTACTTACTCTAGCTTCCCGGCAACAATTAATAGACTGGATGGAGGCGGATAAAGTTGCAGGACCACTT
CTGCGCTCGGCCCTTCCGGCTGGCTGGTTTATTGCTGATAAATCTGGAGCCGGTGAGCGTGGGTCTCGCG
GTATCATTGCAGCACTGGGGCCAGATGGTAAGCCCTCCCGTATCGTAGTTATCTACACGACGGGGAGTCA
GGCAACTATGGATGAACGAAATAGACAGATCGCTGAGATAGGTGCCTCACTGATTAAGCATTGGTAACTG
TCAGACCAAGTTTACTCATATATACTTTAGATTGATTTAAAACTTCATTTTTAATTTAAAAGGATCTAGG
TGAAGATCCTTTTTGATAATCTCATGACCAAAATCCCTTAACGTGAGTTTTCGTTCCACTGAGCGTCAGA
CCCCGTAGAAAAGATCAAAGGATCTTCTTGAGATCCTTTTTTTCTGCGCGTAATCTGCTGCTTGCAAACA
AAAAAACCACCGCTACCAGCGGTGGTTTGTTTGCCGGATCAAGAGCTACCAACTCTTTTTCCGAAGGTAA
CTGGCTTCAGCAGAGCGCAGATACCAAATACTGTCCTTCTAGTGTAGCCGTAGTTAGGCCACCACTTCAA
GAACTCTGTAGCACCGCCTACATACCTCGCTCTGCTAATCCTGTTACCAGTGGCTGCTGCCAGTGGCGAT
AAGTCGTGTCTTACCGGGTTGGACTCAAGACGATAGTTACCGGATAAGGCGCAGCGGTCGGGCTGAACGG
GGGGTTCGTGCACACAGCCCAGCTTGGAGCGAACGACCTACACCGAACTGAGATACCTACAGCGTGAGCT
ATGAGAAAGCGCCACGCTTCCCGAAGGGAGAAAGGCGGACAGGTATCCGGTAAGCGGCAGGGTCGGAACA
GGAGAGCGCACGAGGGAGCTTCCAGGGGGAAACGCCTGGTATCTTTATAGTCCTGTCGGGTTTCGCCACC
TCTGACTTGAGCGTCGATTTTTGTGATGCTCGTCAGGGGGGCGGAGCCTATGGAAAAACGCCAGCAACGC
GGCCTTTTTACGGTTCCTGGCCTTTTGCTGGCCTTTTGCTCACATGTTCTTTCCTGCGTTATCCCCTGAT
TCTGTGGATAACCGTATTACCGCCTTTGAGTGAGCTGATACCGCTCGCCGCAGCCGAACGACCGAGCGCA
GCGAGTCAGTGAGCGAGGAAGCGGAAGAGCGCCTGATGCGGTATTTTCTCCTTACGCATCTGTGCGGTAT
TTCACACCGCAATGGTGCACTCTCAGTACAATCTGCTCTGATGCCGCATAGTTAAGCCAGTATACACTCC
GCTATCGCTACGTGACTGGGTCATGGCTGCGCCCCGACACCCGCCAACACCCGCTGACGCGCCCTGACGG
GCTTGTCTGCTCCCGGCATCCGCTTACAGACAAGCTGTGACCGTCTCCGGGAGCTGCATGTGTCAGAGGT
TTTCACCGTCATCACCGAAACGCGCGAGGCAGCTGCGGTAAAGCTCATCAGCGTGGTCGTGAAGCGATTC
ACAGATGTCTGCCTGTTCATCCGCGTCCAGCTCGTTGAGTTTCTCCAGAAGCGTTAATGTCTGGCTTCTG
ATAAAGCGGGCCATGTTAAGGGCGGTTTTTTCCTGTTTGGTCACTGATGCCTCCGTGTAAGGGGGATTTC
TGTTCATGGGGGTAATGATACCGATGAAACGAGAGAGGATGCTCACGATACGGGTTACTGATGATGAACA
TGCCCGGTTACTGGAACGTTGTGAGGGTAAACAACTGGCGGTATGGATGCGGCGGGACCAGAGAAAAATC
ACTCAGGGTCAATGCCAGCGCTTCGTTAATACAGATGTAGGTGTTCCACAGGGTAGCCAGCAGCATCCTG
CGATGCAGATCCGGAACATAATGGTGCAGGGCGCTGACTTCCGCGTTTCCAGACTTTACGAAACACGGAA
ACCGAAGACCATTCATGTTGTTGCTCAGGTCGCAGACGTTTTGCAGCAGCAGTCGCTTCACGTTCGCTCG
CGTATCGGTGATTCATTCTGCTAACCAGTAAGGCAACCCCGCCAGCCTAGCCGGGTCCTCAACGACAGGA
GCACGATCATGCGCACCCGTGGCCAGGACCCAACGCTGCCCG
Features (pLannotate 1.2.2; 13 found; start..end, strand, type, name):
     21..39      +  promoter       T7 promoter: promoter for bacteriophage T7 RNA polymerase
     71..93      +  RBS            RBS: efficient ribosome binding site from bacteriophage T7 gene 10 (Olins and Rangwala, 1989)
    104..967     +  CDS            H2-Q10 (fragment): HA10_MOUSE - Experimental evidence at protein level: Swiss-Prot protein existence level 1. Involved in the presentation of foreign antigens to the immune system. From Mus musculus (Mouse).
   1019..1036    +  CDS            9xHis (fragment): 9xHis affinity tag
   1046..1095    +  CDS            SET1 (fragment): solubility-enhancement tag derived from T7 phage gene 10B
   1103..1150    +  terminator     T7 terminator: transcription terminator for bacteriophage T7 RNA polymerase
   1187..1615    +  rep_origin     f1 ori (sequence partly withheld): f1 bacteriophage origin of replication; arrow indicates direction of (+) strand synthesis
   1668..1772    +  promoter       AmpR promoter: bla
   1773..2633    +  CDS            AmpR: β-lactamase; bla; confers resistance to ampicillin, carbenicillin, and related antibiotics
   2804..3392    +  rep_origin     ori: high-copy-number ColE1/pMB1/pBR322/pUC origin of replication
   3578..3717    -  misc_feature   bom: basis of mobility region from pBR322
   3819..4010    -  CDS            rop: Rop protein, which maintains plasmids at low copy number; rop
   4027..4407    +  CDS            YPB1_ECOLX: Protein predicted: Swiss-Prot protein existence level 4. From Escherichia coli.
