[The description below was written by a language model from this plasmid's Addgene catalogue record and pLannotate feature annotations shown in this document.]
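Description:
pJA12 Mamu-A1*001:01 is a bacterial expression plasmid built on the Novagen pET23a+ backbone for producing a soluble form of the rhesus macaque (Macaca mulatta) MHC class I heavy chain Mamu-A1*001:01 in E. coli. The 4,498 nt sequence carries the usual pET maintenance elements: a ColE1/pBR322-type origin together with the bom region and the rop gene, which keeps copy number low (consistent with the catalogue's "low copy" designation), an f1 phage origin, and a β-lactamase gene with its own promoter for ampicillin selection.

The coding region sits between a T7 promoter with the phage T7 gene 10 ribosome binding site and the T7 terminator, so expression depends on T7 RNA polymerase supplied by the host. The depositor recommends a BL21(DE3) strain for expression, while DH5alpha is listed for propagation. According to the record, the transmembrane domain of the heavy chain has been replaced by an enzymatic biotinylation site, listed as a C-terminal BSP41 tag. The automated annotation labels the roughly 860 bp open reading frame as a fragment of mouse H2-Q10. This most likely reflects homology among class I heavy chains rather than a mouse insert. The BSP41 tag itself is not annotated. Short His-tag and T7 gene 10-derived fragments are called downstream of the insert and are probably residual pET backbone sequence. The record does not indicate whether they are translated.

The biotinylatable soluble heavy chain is intended for preparing MHC reagents used to visualise antigen-specific T cells, as noted in the depositor comments.
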