Addgene plasmid #180442: pJA12 Mamu-A1*001:01
Purpose: E. coli expression of soluble MHC protein
Depositing lab: John Altman. Depositing organization: Emory University.
Backbone
  Vector backbone: pET23a+
  Backbone manufacturer: Novagen
  Vector type: Bacterial Expression
Growth in bacteria
  Bacterial resistance: Ampicillin, 100 μg/mL
  Growth temperature: 37°C
  Growth strain: DH5alpha
  Copy number: Low Copy
Gene/Insert
  Gene/Insert name: Mamu-A1*001:01
  Species: Macaca mulatta (Rhesus Macaque)
  Mutation: Replacement of transmembrane domain with enzymatic biotinylation site
  Tag / fusion protein: BSP41 (C terminal on insert)
  Cloning method: Restriction Enzyme; 5′ cloning site Unknown (unknown if destroyed)
Terms and licenses: Academic/Nonprofit Terms; Industry Terms: Not Available to Industry
Depositor comments: https://www.ebi.ac.uk/ipd/mhc/allele/?accession=NHP01865 provides allele sequence data. For detailed protocols of expression, purification and use to visualize antigen-specific T cells, please refer to Altman and Davis (2016) Curr. Protoc. Immunol. doi.org/10.1002/cpim.14. We recommend the E. coli BL21(DE3) strain for expression.
How to cite: pJA12 Mamu-A1*001:01 was a gift from John Altman (Addgene plasmid # 180442 ; http://n2t.net/addgene:180442 ; RRID:Addgene_180442)
